>Addgene plasmid #130540 | pTK_BsmBI_LacZ_Cerulean_Nanotag_92 | addgene full sequence | sequence record 257582 | Addgene NGS Result
ATTGCGTTGCGCTCACTGCCCGCTTTCCACCGGTCGTCTCAGGACCGCTAGCCCGGGCTCGAGATCTGCG
ATCTAAGTAAGCTTGCTGCTTCATCCCCGTGGCCCGTTGCTCGCGTTTGCTGGCGGTGTCCCCGGAAGAA
ATATATTTGCATGTCTTTAGTTCTATGATGACACAAACCCCGCCCAGCGTCTTGTCATTGGCGAATTCGA
ACACGCAGATGCAGTCGGGGCGGCGCGGTCCCAGGTCCACTTCGCATATTAAGGTGACGCGTGTGGCCTC
GAACACCGAGCGACCCTGCAGCGACCCGCTTAACAGCGTCAACAGCGTGCCGCAGATCCCAAGCTTGCGG
CCGCTTAAGCTGCAGAAGTTGGTCGTGAGGCACTGGGCAGGTAAGTATCAAGGTTACAAGACAGGTTTAA
GGAGACCAATAGAAACTGGGCTTGTCGAGACAGAGAAGACTCTTGCGTTTCTGATAGGCACCTATTGGTC
TTACTGACATCCACTTTGCCTTTCTCTCCACAGGTGTCCACTCCCAGGTTCAATACAGCTCTTAAGCGGC
CGCAAGCTAGCTTGCCGCCACCATGGTGAGCAAGGGCGAGGAGCTGTTCACCGGGGTGGTGCCCATCCTG
GTCGAGCTGGACGGCGACGTAAACGGCCACAAGTTCAGCGTGTCCGGCGAGGGCGAGGGCGATGCCACCT
ACGGCAAGCTGACCCTGAAGTTCATCTGCACCACCGGCAAGCTGCCCGTGCCCTGGCCCACCCTCGTGAC
CACCCTGACCTGGGGCGTGCAGTGCTTCGCCCGCTACCCCGACCACATGAAGCAGCACGACTTCTTCAAG
TCCGCCATGCCCGAAGGCTACGTCCAGGAGCGCACCATCTTCTTCAAGGACGACGGCAACTACAAGACCC
GCGCCGAGGTGAAGTTCGAGGGCGACACCCTGGTGAACCGCATCGAGCTGAAGGGCATCGACTTCAAGGA
GGACGGCAACATCCTGGGGCACAAGCTGGAGTACAACGCCATCAGCGACAACGTCTATATCACCGCCGAC
AAGCAGAAGAACGGCATCAAGGCCAACTTCAAGATCCGCCACAACATCGAGGACGGCAGCGTGCAGCTCG
CCGACCACTACCAGCAGAACACCCCCATCGGCGACGGCCCCGTGCTGCTGCCCGACAACCACTACCTGAG
CACCCAGTCCAAGCTGAGCAAAGACCCCAACGAGAAGCGCGATCACATGGTCCTGCTGGAGTTCGTGACC
GCCGCCGGGATCACTCTCGGCATGGACGAGCTGTACAAGTGAGCCTCTAGACTCCCTCAGCGGCGCGCCT
TGCTGTCTGTACCGGGTGGTACCACGGTCATTATCGGCAGCTGTTTACTTCACGCAAAGTACAGTCCGCT
TTCCGGTACAAGCCAGTCTAATGGTAGATCTCACGTGTCTAGAGTCGGGGCGGCCGGCCGCTTCGAGCAG
ACATGATAAGATACATTGATGAGTTTGGACAAACCACAACTAGAATGCAGTGAAAAAAATGCTTTATTTG
TGAAATTTGTGATGCTATTGCTTTATTTGTAACCATTATAAGCTGCAATAAACAAGTTAACAACAACAAT
TGCATTCATTTTATGTTTCAGGTTCAGGGGGAGGTGTGGGAGGTTTTTTAAAGCAAGTAAAACCTCTACA
AATGTGGTAAAATCGATAAGGATCCGTCGACCGATGCCCTTGAGAGCCTTCAACCCAGTCAGCTCCTTCC
GGTGGGCGCGGGGCATGACTATCGTCGCCGCACTTATGACTGTCTTCTTTATCATGCAACTCGTAGGACA
GGTGCCGGCAGCGCTCTTCCGCTTCCTCGCTCACTGACTCGCTGCGCTCGGTCGTTCGGCTGCGGCGAGC
GGTATCAGCTCACTCAAAGGCGGTAATACGGTTATCCACAGAATCAGGGGATAACGCAGGAAAGAACATG
TGAGCAAAAGGCCAGCAAAAGGCCAGGAACCGTAAAAAGGCCGCGTTGCTGGCGTTTTTCCATAGGCTCC
GCCCCCCTGACGAGCATCACAAAAATCGACGCTCAAGTCAGAGGTGGCGAAACCCGACAGGACTATAAAG
ATACCAGGCGTTTCCCCCTGGAAGCTCCCTCGTGCGCTCTCCTGTTCCGACCCTGCCGCTTACCGGATAC
CTGTCCGCCTTTCTCCCTTCGGGAAGCGTGGCGCTTTCTCATAGCTCACGCTGTAGGTATCTCAGTTCGG
TGTAGGTCGTTCGCTCCAAGCTGGGCTGTGTGCACGAACCCCCCGTTCAGCCCGACCGCTGCGCCTTATC
CGGTAACTATCGTCTTGAGTCCAACCCGGTAAGACACGACTTATCGCCACTGGCAGCAGCCACTGGTAAC
AGGATTAGCAGAGCGAGGTATGTAGGCGGTGCTACAGAGTTCTTGAAGTGGTGGCCTAACTACGGCTACA
CTAGAAGAACAGTATTTGGTATCTGCGCTCTGCTGAAGCCAGTTACCTTCGGAAAAAGAGTTGGTAGCTC
TTGATCCGGCAAACAAACCACCGCTGGTAGCGGTGGTTTTTTTGTTTGCAAGCAGCAGATTACGCGCAGA
AAAAAAGGATCTCAAGAAGATCCTTTGATCTTTTCTACGGGGTCTGACGCTCAGTGGAACGAAAACTCAC
GTTAAGGGATTTTGGTCATGAGATTATCAAAAAGGATCTTCACCTAGATCCTTTTAAATTAAAAATGAAG
TTTTAAATCAATCTAAAGTATATATGAGTAAACTTGGTCTGACAGTTACCAATGCTTAATCAGTGAGGCA
CCTATCTCAGCGATCTGTCTATTTCGTTCATCCATAGTTGCCTGACTCCCCGTCGTGTAGATAACTACGA
TACGGGAGGGCTTACCATCTGGCCCCAGTGCTGCAATGATACCGCGAGACCCACGCTCACCGGCTCCAGA
TTTATCAGCAATAAACCAGCCAGCCGGAAGGGCCGAGCGCAGAAGTGGTCCTGCAACTTTATCCGCCTCC
ATCCAGTCTATTAATTGTTGCCGGGAAGCTAGAGTAAGTAGTTCGCCAGTTAATAGTTTGCGCAACGTTG
TTGCCATTGCTACAGGCATCGTGGTGTCACGCTCGTCGTTTGGTATGGCTTCATTCAGCTCCGGTTCCCA
ACGATCAAGGCGAGTTACATGATCCCCCATGTTGTGCAAAAAAGCGGTTAGCTCCTTCGGTCCTCCGATC
GTTGTCAGAAGTAAGTTGGCCGCAGTGTTATCACTCATGGTTATGGCAGCACTGCATAATTCTCTTACTG
TCATGCCATCCGTAAGATGCTTTTCTGTGACTGGTGAGTACTCAACCAAGTCATTCTGAGAATAGTGTAT
GCGGCGACCGAGTTGCTCTTGCCCGGCGTCAATACGGGATAATACCGCGCCACATAGCAGAACTTTAAAA
GTGCTCATCATTGGAAAACGTTCTTCGGGGCGAAAACTCTCAAGGATCTTACCGCTGTTGAGATCCAGTT
CGATGTAACCCACTCGTGCACCCAACTGATCTTCAGCATCTTTTACTTTCACCAGCGTTTCTGGGTGAGC
AAAAACAGGAAGGCAAAATGCCGCAAAAAAGGGAATAAGGGCGACACGGAAATGTTGAATACTCATACTC
TTCCTTTTTCAATATTATTGAAGCATTTATCAGGGTTATTGTCTCATGAGCGGATACATATTTGAATGTA
TTTAGAAAAATAAACAAATAGGGGTTCCGCGCACATTTCCCCGAAAAGTGCCACCTG
[124 nt withheld, positions 3768-3891]
C
[91 nt withheld, positions 3893-3983]
A
[49 nt withheld, positions 3985-4033]
CCTTTGACGTTGGAGTCCACGTTCTTT
[37 nt withheld, positions 4061-4097]
ACCCTATCTCGGTCTATTCTTTTGATTTATAAGGGATTTTGCCGATTTCGGCCTATTGGTTAAAAAATGA
GCTGATTTAACAAAAATTTAACGCGAATTTTAACAAAATATTAACGCTTACAATTTGCCATTCGCCATTC
AGGCTGCGCAACTGTTGGGAAGGGCGATCGGTGCGGGCCTCTTCGCTATTACGCCAGCCCAAGCTACCAT
GATAAGTAAGTAATATTAAGGTACGGGAGGTACTTGGAGCGGCCGCAATAAAATATCTTTATTTTCATTA
CATCTGTGTGTTGGTTTTTTGTGTGAATCGATAGTACTAACATACGCTCTCCATCAAAACAAAACGAAAC
AAAACAAACTAGCAAAATAGGCTGTCCCCAGTGCAAGTGCAGGTGCCAGAACATTTCTCTATCGATAGGT
ACCGAGCTCGAGTTCCATGGGAGACGGGCGCCGCTACAGGGCGCGTCCCATTCGCCATTCAGGCTGCGCA
ACTGTTGGGAAGGGCGATCGGTGCGGGCCTCTTCGCTATTACGCCAGCTGGCGAAAGGGGGATGTGCTGC
AAGGCGATTAAGTTGGGTAACGCCAGGGTTTTCCCAGTCACGACGTTGTAAAACGACGGCCAGTGAGCGC
GCGTAATACGACTCACTATAGGGCGAATTGGGTACCGGGCCCCCCCTCGAGGTCCTCCAGCTTTTGTTCC
CTTTAGTGAGGGTTAATTGCGCGCTTGGCGTAATCATGGTCATAGCTGTTTCCTGTGTGAAATTGTTATC
CGCTCACAATTCCACACAACATACGAGCCGGAAGCATAAAGTGTAAAGCCTGGGGTGCCTAATGAGTGAG
CTAACTCACATTA
Features (pLannotate 1.2.2; 21 found; start..end, strand, type, name):
    168..313     +  promoter       HSV TK promoter: herpes simplex virus thymidine kinase promoter
    391..523     +  intron         chimeric intron: chimera between introns from human β-globin and immunoglobulin heavy chain genes
    583..1299    +  CDS            mCerulean: mCerulean is a basic (constitutively fluorescent) cyan fluorescent protein published in 2005, derived from Aequorea victoria. It is reported to be a very rapidly-maturing monomer.
   1477..1598    -  polyA_signal   SV40 poly(A) signal: SV40 polyadenylation signal
   1621..1689    -  CDS            large T antigen (fragment): large T antigen from SV40 (simian virus 40)
   1705..1837    +  CDS            TcR (fragment): tetracycline efflux protein; tet; confers resistance to tetracycline
   2017..2605    -  rep_origin     ori: high-copy-number ColE1/pMB1/pBR322/pUC origin of replication
   2776..3636    -  CDS            AmpR: β-lactamase; bla; confers resistance to ampicillin, carbenicillin, and related antibiotics
   3637..3741    -  promoter       AmpR promoter: bla
   3768..4196    +  rep_origin     f1 ori (sequence partly withheld): f1 bacteriophage origin of replication; arrow indicates direction of (+) strand synthesis
   4228..4295    -  CDS            lacZα (fragment): LacZα fragment of β-galactosidase; lacZ fragment
   4354..4402    +  polyA_signal   poly(A) signal: synthetic polyadenylation signal
   4416..4507    +  misc_feature   pause site: RNA polymerase II transcriptional pause signal from the human α2 globin gene
   4545..4563    -  rep_origin     f1 ori (fragment): f1 bacteriophage origin of replication; arrow indicates direction of (+) strand synthesis
   4568..4723    -  CDS            lacZα (fragment): LacZα fragment of β-galactosidase; lacZ fragment
   4731..4749    +  promoter       T7 promoter: promoter for bacteriophage T7 RNA polymerase
   4758..4781    -  misc_feature   MCS (fragment): pBluescript multiple cloning site
   4797..4815    -  promoter       T3 promoter: promoter for bacteriophage T3 RNA polymerase
   4860..4876    -  protein_bind   lac operator: The lac repressor binds to the lac operator to inhibit transcription in E. coli. This inhibition can be relieved by adding lactose or isopropyl-β-D-thiogalactopyranoside (IPTG). lac repressor encoded by lacI
   4884..4914    -  promoter       lac promoter: promoter for the E. coli lac operon
   4929..4950    -  protein_bind   CAP binding site: CAP binding activates transcription in the presence of cAMP. E. coli catabolite activator protein
