[The description below was written by a language model from this plasmid's Addgene catalogue record and pLannotate feature annotations shown in this document.]
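Description:
pTK_BsmBI_LacZ_Cerulean_Nanotag_92 is an enhancer-testing reporter plasmid built on the pTK_BsmBI backbone, with a sequenced length of 4,950 nt. It is propagated in E. coli under ampicillin selection (β-lactamase with its own promoter) and carries a ColE1/pUC-type origin plus an f1 phage origin. The catalogue lists it as low copy, whereas the annotation describes the origin as a high-copy type, and the record does not resolve this. Short annotated fragments of a tetracycline resistance gene and of SV40 large T antigen appear to be non-functional backbone remnants.

The reporter unit consists of the minimal herpes simplex virus thymidine kinase promoter, a chimeric β-globin/immunoglobulin intron, the cyan fluorescent protein mCerulean, and an SV40 polyadenylation signal. On the circular map, immediately upstream of the TK promoter sits a small lacZα cassette (CAP site, lac promoter and operator, T3 and T7 promoters, a pBluescript polylinker remnant and a lacZα fragment), which corresponds to the listed 276 bp LacZ insert. Judging from the plasmid name, this is a stuffer that BsmBI digestion would release and a candidate enhancer would replace, which would also permit blue/white screening, though the record does not annotate the BsmBI sites or state the cloning sites. A synthetic poly(A) signal and an RNA polymerase II pause site lie upstream of the cassette and should block read-through transcription from the backbone, so that Cerulean expression reflects the activity of the inserted enhancer acting on the weak TK promoter.

The "Nanotag_92" designation implies a unique sequence tag distinguishing this member of a vector series, presumably for multiplexed transcript-level readout, but no such element is annotated in the feature table. The associated work concerns neural crest gene regulatory networks in vivo. The record does not state the host organism or the delivery method.
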