Addgene plasmid #130540: pTK_BsmBI_LacZ_Cerulean_Nanotag_92
Purpose: Enhancer cloning nanotag reporter vector
Depositing lab: Tatjana Sauka-Spengler. Publication: Reconstruction of the Global Neural Crest Gene Regulatory Network In Vivo. Williams RM, Candido-Ferreira I, Repapi E, Gavriouchkina D, Senanayake U, Ling ITC, Telenius J, Taylor S, Hughes J, Sauka-Spengler T. Dev Cell. 2019 Oct 21;51(2):255-276.e7. doi: 10.1016/j.devcel.2019.10.003. PubMed 31639368.
Backbone
  Vector backbone: pTK_BsmBI
  Backbone size w/o insert (bp): 4670
  Vector type: Enhancer cloning nanotag reporter vector
Growth in bacteria
  Bacterial resistance: Ampicillin, 100 μg/mL
  Growth temperature: 37°C
  Growth strain: DH5alpha
  Copy number: Low Copy
Gene/Insert
  Gene/Insert name: LacZ
  Insert size (bp): 276
  Promoter: thymidine kinase minimal promoter
  Cloning method: Restriction Enzyme; 5′ cloning site Unknown (unknown if destroyed)
  Sequencing primers: 5′ pTK forward CTAGCAAAATAGGCTGTCCC; 3′ pTK reverse ATATTTCTTCCGGGGACACC
Terms and licenses: Academic/Nonprofit Terms; Industry Terms: Not Available to Industry
How to cite: pTK_BsmBI_LacZ_Cerulean_Nanotag_92 was a gift from Tatjana Sauka-Spengler (Addgene plasmid # 130540 ; http://n2t.net/addgene:130540 ; RRID:Addgene_130540)
